>Addgene plasmid #250484 | pPR-1_D_LD5N | addgene full sequence | sequence record 498629 | Addgene NGS Result
ACATGCACGGGAATTATTTGATAAAATGCCTGAACGTGACGTGGTGTCATGGAACGCTATGATCTCCGGG
TACGCCCAAAACGGACGGATCGACGAAGCCCGTGAATTGTCTTCACGAAGTGGCTCTTCAGTGGACGAAA
GGGCCTCGTGATACGCCTATTTTTATAGGTTAATGTCATGATAATAATGGTTTCTTAGACGTCAGGTGGC
ACTTTTCGGGGAAATGTGCGCGGAACCCCTATTTGTTTATTTTTCTAAATACATTCAAATATGTATCCGC
TCATGAGACAATAACCCTGATAAATGCTTCAATAATATTGAAAAAGGAAGAGTATGGCTAAAATGAGAAT
ATCACCGGAATTGAAAAAACTGATCGAAAAATACCGCTGCGTAAAAGATACGGAAGGAATGTCTCCTGCT
AAGGTATATAAGCTGGTGGGAGAAAATGAAAACCTATATTTAAAAATGACGGACAGCCGGTATAAAGGGA
CCACCTATGATGTGGAACGGGAAAAGGACATGATGCTATGGCTGGAAGGAAAGCTGCCTGTTCCAAAGGT
CCTGCACTTTGAACGGCATGATGGCTGGAGCAATCTGCTCATGAGTGAGGCCGATGGCGTCCTTTGCTCG
GAAGAGTATGAAGATGAACAAAGCCCTGAAAAGATTATCGAGCTGTATGCGGAGTGCATCAGGCTCTTTC
ACTCCATCGACATATCGGATTGTCCCTATACGAATAGCTTAGACAGCCGCTTAGCCGAATTGGATTACTT
ACTGAATAACGATCTGGCCGATGTGGATTGCGAAAACTGGGAAGAGGACACTCCATTTAAAGATCCGCGC
GAGCTGTATGATTTTTTAAAGACGGAAAAGCCCGAAGAGGAACTTGTCTTTTCCCACGGCGACCTGGGAG
ACAGCAACATCTTTGTGAAAGATGGCAAAGTAAGTGGCTTTATTGATCTTGGGAGAAGCGGCAGGGCGGA
CAAGTGGTATGACATTGCCTTCTGCGTCCGGTCGCTCAGGGAGGATATCGGGGAAGAACAGTATGTCGAG
CTATTTTTTGACTTACTGGGGATCAAGCCTGATTGGGAGAAAATAAAATATTATATTTTACTGGATGAAT
TGTTTTAGCTGTCAGACCAAGTTTACTCATATATACTTTAGATTGATTTAAAACTTCATTTTTAATTTAA
AAGGATCTAGGTGAAGATCCTTTTTGATAATCTCATGACCAAAATCCCTTAACGTGAGTTTTCGTTCCAC
TGAGCGTCAGACCCCGTAGAAAAGATCAAAGGATCTTCTTGAGATCCTTTTTTTCTGCGCGTAATCTGCT
GCTTGCAAACAAAAAAACCACCGCTACCAGCGGTGGTTTGTTTGCCGGATCAAGAGCTACCAACTCTTTT
TCCGAAGGTAACTGGCTTCAGCAGAGCGCAGATACCAAATACTGTTCTTCTAGTGTAGCCGTAGTTAGGC
CACCACTTCAAGAACTCTGTAGCACCGCCTACATACCTCGCTCTGCTAATCCTGTTACCAGTGGCTGCTG
CCAGTGGCGATAAGTCGTGTCTTACCGGGTTGGACTCAAGACGATAGTTACCGGATAAGGCGCAGCGGTC
GGGCTGAACGGGGGGTTCGTGCACACAGCCCAGCTTGGAGCGAACGACCTACACCGAACTGAGATACCTA
CAGCGTGAGCTATGAGAAAGCGCCACGCTTCCCGAAGGGAGAAAGGCGGACAGGTATCCGGTAAGCGGCA
GGGTCGGAACAGGAGAGCGCACGAGGGAGCTTCCAGGGGGAAACGCCTGGTATCTTTATAGTCCTGTCGG
GTTTCGCCACCTCTGACTTGAGCGTCGATTTTTGTGATGCTCGTCAGGGGGGCGGAGCCTATGGAAAAAC
GCCAGCAACGCGGCCTTTTTACGGTTCCTGGCCTTTTGCTGGCCTTTTGCTCACATGTTCTTTCCTGCGT
TATCCCCTGATTCTGTGGATAACCGTATTACCGCCTTTGAGTGAGCTGATACCGCTCGCCGCAGCCGAAC
GACCGAGCGCAGCGAGTCAGTGAGCGAGGAAGCGGAAGAGCGCCCAATACGCAAACCGCCTCTCCCCGCG
CGTTGGCCGATTCATTAATCACTCTGTGAAG
Features (pLannotate 1.2.2; 5 found; start..end, strand, type, name):
      5..136     +  CDS            PCMP-H73 (fragment): PPR45_ARATH - Also known as ECB2 From Arabidopsis thaliana (Mouse-ear cress).
    229..333     +  promoter       AmpR promoter: bla
    334..1128    +  CDS            KanR: aminoglycoside phosphotransferase; aphA-3; confers resistance to kanamycin
   1299..1887    +  rep_origin     ori: high-copy-number ColE1/pMB1/pBR322/pUC origin of replication
   2070..2119    +  CDS            lacI (fragment): lac repressor; lacI; The lac repressor binds to the lac operator to inhibit transcription in E. coli. This inhibition can be relieved by adding lactose or isopropyl-β-D-thiogalactopyranoside (IPTG).
