[The description below was written by a language model from this plasmid's Addgene catalogue record and pLannotate feature annotations shown in this document.]
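Description:
pPR-1_D_LD5N is a small (about 2.1 kb) Golden Gate part plasmid from the GRASP kit, a MoClo-style library for building synthetic pentatricopeptide repeat (sPPR) RNA-binding proteins. It is built on the pAGM1311 backbone, a MoClo cloning vector that holds sequence modules for later hierarchical assembly. The plasmid is propagated in E. coli from a high-copy ColE1/pUC-type origin and selected with kanamycin. Resistance comes from an aminoglycoside phosphotransferase gene annotated as being driven by the bla (AmpR) promoter. A short lacI fragment is also annotated near the end of the sequence and is most likely a backbone remnant rather than a functional repressor gene.

The payload is the synthetic module D_LD5N, described as a part for assembling sPPR proteins for RNA editing. In the feature table it appears as a roughly 130 nt coding segment that the annotation software matched to a fragment of an Arabidopsis PPR protein (PCMP-H73/ECB2). This match reflects the PPR-like nature of the designed sequence, since the insert is recorded as synthetic. No promoter, tag or terminator is annotated around the insert, which fits a promoterless coding part intended to be excised and ligated rather than expressed from this plasmid. The record does not state the type IIS enzyme or overhangs used, nor what the module name specifies in terms of motif type, position or nucleotide recognition.

According to the depositor, the kit comprises 42 plasmids that can be combined to assemble sPPR proteins with 9, 14 or 19 motifs, each able to target an RNA sequence of the matching length. This plasmid supplies one of those interchangeable modules.
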