Addgene plasmid #250484: pPR-1_D_LD5N
Purpose: GRASP module to assemble sPPR proteins for RNA editing: module D_LD5N
Depositing lab: Ian Small. Depositing organization: University of Western Australia. Publication: GRASP: a modular toolkit for building synthetic pentatricopeptide repeat RNA-binding proteins. Dennis M, Low SY, Viljoen A, Pullakhandam A, Colas des Francs-Small C, Campbell-Clause L, Bond CS, Small I, Kwok van der Giezen FM. Nucleic Acids Res. 2025 Oct 28;53(20):gkaf1169. doi: 10.1093/nar/gkaf1169. PubMed 41224122.
Backbone
  Vector backbone: pAGM1311
  Backbone manufacturer: Sylvestre Marillonnet
  Vector type: Synthetic Biology
Growth in bacteria
  Bacterial resistance: Kanamycin, 50 μg/mL
  Growth temperature: 37°C
  Growth strain: DH5alpha
  Copy number: High Copy
Gene/Insert
  Gene/Insert name: D_LD5N
  Species: Synthetic
  Cloning method: Golden Gate
Terms and licenses: Academic/Nonprofit Terms; Industry Terms: Not Available to Industry
Depositor comments: GRASP kit for MoClo assembly of sPPR proteins is a library of 42 plasmids which can be combined to assemble sPPR proteins with 9, 14, or 19 motifs to target any RNA sequence of the same length. See the original publication for more information, and find code for analysis and script for GRASP assembly at https://github.com/farleykvdg/GRASP.
How to cite: pPR-1_D_LD5N was a gift from Ian Small (Addgene plasmid # 250484 ; http://n2t.net/addgene:250484 ; RRID:Addgene_250484)
