>Addgene plasmid #250484 | pPR-1_D_LD5N | depositor partial sequence | sequence record 494233 | D_LD5N
GCACGGGAATTATTTGATAAAATGCCTGAACGTGACGTGGTGTCATGGAACGCTATGATCTCCGGGTACG
CCCAAAACGGACGGATCGACGAAGCCCGTGAA
